Addgene plasmid #99988: pACT2-Esf1
Purpose: Express yeast Esf1 with Y2H activation domain fusion
Depositing lab: Susan Baserga. Depositing organization: Yale University. Publication: The SSU processome interactome in Saccharomyces cerevisiae reveals potential new protein subcomplexes. Vincent NG, Charette JM, Baserga SJ. RNA. 2017 Oct 20. pii: rna.062927.117. doi: 10.1261/rna.062927.117. PubMed 29054886.
Backbone
  Vector backbone: pACT2
  Vector type: Yeast Expression
Growth in bacteria
  Bacterial resistance: Ampicillin, 100 μg/mL
  Growth temperature: 37°C
  Growth strain: DH5alpha
  Copy number: High Copy
Gene/Insert
  Gene/Insert name: Esf1
  Species: S. cerevisiae (budding yeast)
  Entrez Gene: ESF1
  Tag / fusion protein: Y2H activation domain (N terminal on backbone)
  Cloning method: Gateway Cloning
Terms and licenses: Academic/Nonprofit Terms; Industry Terms: Not Available to Industry
How to cite: pACT2-Esf1 was a gift from Susan Baserga (Addgene plasmid # 99988 ; http://n2t.net/addgene:99988 ; RRID:Addgene_99988)
