[The description below was written by a language model from this plasmid's Addgene catalogue record and pLannotate feature annotations shown in this document.]
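Description:
pACT2-Esf1 is a yeast two-hybrid "prey" plasmid built on the pACT2 backbone, a yeast–E. coli shuttle vector of about 9.8 kb. In bacteria it is maintained at high copy from a ColE1/pUC-type origin and selected with ampicillin through the bla (AmpR) gene. In Saccharomyces cerevisiae it replicates episomally from the 2μ origin and is selected by leucine prototrophy through a LEU2 cassette driven by its own promoter. Residual pBR322 sequences (bom and a rop fragment) are also annotated. So are short fragments of the yeast genes NFS1, RAF1 and ADH1, which likely represent flanking sequence carried along with the LEU2, 2μ and terminator segments rather than functional parts. A single loxP site lies just downstream of the expression cassette; only one site is annotated, and the record gives no role for it in this construct.

The expression cassette uses the S. cerevisiae ADH1 promoter and ADH1 terminator to produce a fusion protein. From the N terminus, the fusion consists of an SV40 large T antigen nuclear localization signal, the GAL4 transcriptional activation domain and an HA epitope (annotated as a fragment of a 3xHA tag). These are followed by the full coding sequence of budding yeast ESF1, a factor involved in 18S rRNA synthesis and required for the early pre-rRNA cleavages at sites A0, A1 and A2. The ESF1 open reading frame is flanked by attB1 and attB2 sites, consistent with its insertion by Gateway recombination into a Gateway-adapted version of the vector.

When the plasmid is co-expressed with a GAL4 DNA-binding-domain "bait" fusion, interaction between the two proteins reconstitutes an activator and switches on reporter genes. The plasmid was deposited in connection with a study mapping protein–protein interactions among components of the yeast small-subunit (SSU) processome.
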