Features (pLannotate 1.2.2; 20 found; start..end, strand, type, name):
      1..141     -  misc_feature   bom: basis of mobility region from pBR322
    243..283     -  CDS            rop (fragment): Rop protein, which maintains plasmids at low copy number; rop
    283..679     +  promoter       ADH1 promoter: S. cerevisiae ADH1; promoter for alcohol dehydrogenase 1
    725..744     +  CDS            SV40 NLS (fragment): nuclear localization signal of SV40 (simian virus 40) large T antigen
    761..1102    +  CDS            GAL4 activation domain: activation domain of the GAL4 transcriptional activator; Saccharomyces cerevisiae GAL4 (truncated)
   1115..1141    +  CDS            3xHA (fragment): three tandem HA epitope tags
   1181..1205    +  protein_bind   attB1: mutant version of attB; recombination site for the Gateway® BP reaction BP Clonase™
   1211..3094    +  CDS            ESF1: ESF1_YEAST - Experimental evidence at protein level: Swiss-Prot protein existence level 1. Involved in the 18S rRNA synthesis. Required for the early cleavages at sites A0, A1 and A2. From Saccharomyces cerevisiae (strain ATCC 204508 / S288c) (Baker's yeast).
   3096..3120    -  protein_bind   attB2: mutant version of attB; recombination site for the Gateway® BP reaction BP Clonase™
   3371..3505    +  CDS            ADH1 (fragment): ADH1_YEAST - Also known as ADC1. Experimental evidence at protein level: Swiss-Prot protein existence level 1. This isozyme preferentially catalyzes the conversion of primary unbranched alcohols to their corresponding aldehydes. Also shows activity toward secondary alcohols. From Saccharomyces cerevisiae (strain ATCC 204508 / S288c) (Baker's yeast).
   3509..3696    +  terminator     ADH1 terminator: S. cerevisiae ADH1; transcription terminator for the S. cerevisiae alcohol dehydrogenase 1 (ADH1) gene
   3717..3750    +  protein_bind   loxP: Cre-mediated recombination occurs in the 8-bp core sequence (GCATACAT). Cre recombinase
   3775..3897    +  CDS            NFS1 (fragment): NFS1_YEAST - Also known as SPL1 From Saccharomyces cerevisiae (strain ATCC 204508 / S288c) (Baker's yeast).
   4262..5353    -  CDS            LEU2: LEU3_YEAST - Experimental evidence at protein level: Swiss-Prot protein existence level 1. Catalyzes the oxidation of 3-carboxy-2-hydroxy-4- methylpentanoate (3-isopropylmalate) to 3-carboxy-4-methyl-2- oxopentanoate. The product decarboxylates to 4-methyl-2 oxopentanoate. From Saccharomyces cerevisiae (strain ATCC 204508 / S288c) (Baker's yeast).
   5354..5759    -  promoter       LEU2 promoter: S. cerevisiae LEU2
   5723..6082    +  CDS            RAF1 (fragment): RAF_YEAST - Experimental evidence at transcript level: Swiss-Prot protein existence level 2. Antagonizes transcriptional repression of recombinase FLP by REP1-REP2. May play a role in plasmid partitioning. From Saccharomyces cerevisiae (strain ATCC 204508 / S288c) (Baker's yeast).
   6236..7578    -  rep_origin     2μ ori: yeast 2μ plasmid origin of replication
   7843..7947    +  promoter       AmpR promoter: bla
   7948..8808    +  CDS            AmpR: β-lactamase; bla; confers resistance to ampicillin, carbenicillin, and related antibiotics
   8979..9567    +  rep_origin     ori: high-copy-number ColE1/pMB1/pBR322/pUC origin of replication
>Addgene plasmid #99988 | pACT2-Esf1 | addgene full sequence | sequence record 192181 | Addgene NGS Result
CCTGATGCGGTATTTTCTCCTTACGCATCTGTGCGGTATTTCACACCGCATATGGTGCACTCTCAGTACA
ATCTGCTCTGATGCCGCATAGTTAAGCCAGTATACACTCCGCTATCGCTACGTGACTGGGTCATGGCTGC
GCCCCGACACCCGCCAACACCCGCTGACGCGCCCTGACGGGCTTGTCTGCTCCCGGCATCCGCTTACAGA
CAAGCTGTGACCGTCTCCGGGAGCTGCATGTGTCAGAGGTTTTCACCGTCATCACCGAAACGCGCGAGGC
AGCAACTTCTTTTCTTTTTTTTTCTTTTCTCTCTCCCCCGTTGTTGTCTCACCATATCCGCAATGACAAA
AAAATGATGGAAGACACTAAAGGAAAAAATTAACGACAAAGACAGCACCAACAGATGTCGTTGTTCCAGA
GCTGATGAGGGGTATCTCGAAGCACACGAAACTTTTTCCTTCCTTCATTCACGCACACTACTCTCTAATG
AGCAACGGTATACGGCCTTCCTTCCAGTTACTTGAATTTGAAATAAAAAAAAGTTTGCTGTCTTGCTATC
AAGTATAAATAGACCTGCAATTATTAATCTTTTGTTTCCTCGTCATTGTTCTCGTTCCCTTTCTTCCTTG
TTTCTTTTTCTGCACAATATTTCAAGCTATACCAAGCATACAATCAACTCCAAGCTTTGCAAAGATGGAT
AAAGCGGAATTAATTCCCGAGCCTCCAAAAAAGAAGAGAAAGGTCGAATTGGGTACCGCCGCCAATTTTA
ATCAAAGTGGGAATATTGCTGATAGCTCATTGTCCTTCACTTTCACTAACAGTAGCAACGGTCCGAACCT
CATAACAACTCAAACAAATTCTCAAGCGCTTTCACAACCAATTGCCTCCTCTAACGTTCATGATAACTTC
ATGAATAATGAAATCACGGCTAGTAAAATTGATGATGGTAATAATTCAAAACCACTGTCACCTGGTTGGA
CGGACCAAACTGCGTATAACGCGTTTGGAATCACTACAGGGATGTTTAATACCACTACAATGGATGATGT
ATATAACTATCTATTCGATGATGAAGATACCCCACCAAACCCAAAAAAAGAGATCTCTATGGCTTACCCA
TACGATGTTCCAGATTACGCTAGCTTGGGTGGTCATATGGCCATGGAGGCCCCAGCTTTCACAAGTTTGT
ACAAAAAAGCAGGCTACAAAATGGCTGGAGAGAACCCAAAGAAGGAAGGTGTAGATGCTAGGTTTGCCGG
GATCTACAGCGATCCTAAATTTAAGAACACGAAAACCAAAGATCATAAGATCAAGTTAGATTCTAGGTTC
AGTAAGAAGGATCTGGAGGTCCAGCATAAATCTAAGGTTGACAAGTATGGTAGAAAGATCAAAAATGCGC
AGAATAACAGGGAATTGGAAGATTTCGACAAATATTTCGAAAAGGAAGCAGAAAATGATGAAGATTCAGA
AGTTAATGCGAAAACAGTAGTGGACCGTGCCCGTGGTGAAGTTCCTGATGATTATGTTAGCTCTTCTGAT
GAATTCACTTCTTCTGATTCTGAATCGTCCGGAGAAAGTGAAGTTGAAAGCGAAGAAGAAAATGAAGTAG
AAATTGAAAATGCCAAACCAGAATCTGGTGACATCTCTAAGAATTTGGCCGTCGTAAATTTAGATTGGGA
CCATGTTAAATCTGAGGATTTGATGATTACCTTTTCCAGTTTCGTTCCTAAAGGTGGTAAAATTGAAAGA
GTTGCTATTTATCCAAGTGAATTTGGTAAAGAAAGAATGCAACGCGAGGAAGTTGAAGGACCTCCAAAGG
AACTTTTCCAAAAGAAAAATAAGAACAAAACCTCCAAAAAGAAGAAAACTGATGACTCTGATTCTGATAT
GGACATCGGTATTAAGGATCTTTATGAAGAGGGAGATGCTGACAAGGACGTGGATTCCAGAGCTTTACGT
CAATACCAGTTGGACAGATTAAGATATTATTACGCAATAGTTTATTGTAGTGATACAACCACCTCCAAAG
CTATCTATGATAACTGTGATGGTACCGAATATGAGTCAACCGCTAATATGTTCGATTTAAGGTATGTTCC
TGATGGTATGACTTTTGATGATGATGTAAGAGATGAATGCAGTATATTGCCTAAGAACTATAGGCCACAC
CAGTTTAGCACAGATGCTCTACAACATTCAAGCGTCAAATTGACCTGGGATGAAACGCCAGCTGATAGGG
TCGAAGTTGCTAAGAGGGCCTTTACCCAAAAGGAAATTGATGATATGGACTTTAAGGCTTACTTGGCGTC
AGATAGTGATGAATCGGATGGGCAGGTCGATGAAGAGGCGAAAAATAAACTAAAGTCGTTGGTTGGTGAC
TTTGGGTTTAATTCCAAGAAAGAAACCCCTAACGATGAAGATGAAGAAGTTGATATGGAAATTACATTTA
CTCCAGCCTTGGAAGGAGGAAACGAGAAATCGTCGGAAGACAAAGAAGAAACGACTATAGAGAAAATAAG
AAGAAAAGAGAAGGAACGTCGTAAAGCAAGAAAGCAGAAAGTAAAGGAATTGAAACAGCAGTCGGAGAAG
GATAAGAAAAGCAAGTTGAAATCTGTTAATAAAAAGCATACTAACGATGAAGAGGAGATCGAAAAGAATG
CCAAATCAAAGGCTGAATTGGAGCTTTTAATGGATGATGATGATGATACCGAAACTCAGGGCACAATAAA
TAACAAAGCACATTTCAACATGAACGAAATCTTAAGATCAGAAAAAGAAAAACACAAGAAAGGCCGGTAT
CAAAAGAAAGAGAGAATTGTTGAAGACACCTTTACACCTGATTTAGAAGATCCTAGATTTAAAGAAGTCT
TCGAAGATCACGATTTTGCTATCGACCCGACCCAGCCTGAATTCAAAGGTACACAAGCTATGAGTAAAAT
CCTAAAAGAACGTAGTAAACGTGTTAAGAATAAGAAAAGAAAACTTGGCGGTAGTGAAAACAATATGACC
AATAACGCAGATGATAATGAAGATATTGGTAACTTGGTAAACAAGTTGAAAAAGAAAAGCAAATCATCCA
AGAAGGTAAAGGTTAACCCAGCTTTCTTGTACAAAGTGGTGAGTCGAGAGATCTATGAATCGTAGATACT
GAAAAACCCCGCAAGTTCACTTCAACTGTGCATCGTGCACCATCTCAATTTCTTTCATTTATACATCGTT
TTGCCTTCTTTTATGTAACTATACTCCTCTAAGTTTCAATCTTGGCCATGTAACCTCTGATCTATAGAAT
TTTTTAAATGACTAGAATTAATGCCCATCTTTTTTTTGGACCTAAATTCTTCATGAAAATATATTACGAG
GGCTTATTCAGAAGCTTTGGACTTCTTCGCCAGAGGTTTGGTCAAGTCTCCAATCAAGGTTGTCGGCTTG
TCTACCTTGCCAGAAATTTACGAAAAGATGGAAAAGGGTCAAATCGTTGGTAGATACGTTGTTGACACTT
CTAAATAAGCGAATTTCTTATGATTTATGATTTTTATTATTAAATAAGTTATAAAAAAAATAAGTGTATA
CAAATTTTAAAGTGACTCTTAGGTTTTAAAACGAAAATTCTTATTCTTGAGTAACTCTTTCCTGTAGGTC
AGGTTGCTTTCTCAGGTATAGCATGAGGTCGCTCTTATTGACCACACCTCTACCGGCATGCCGGTCGAGG
GACCTAATAACTTCGTATAGCATACATTATACGAAGTTATATTAAGGGTTATTGAATATGATCGGAATTG
GTCGACTACGTCGTTAAGGCCGTTTCTGACAGAGTAAAATTCTTGAGGGAACTTTCACCATTATGGGAAA
TGGTTCAAGAAGGTATTGACTTAAACTCCATCAAATGGTCAGGTCATTGAGTGTTTTTTATTTGTTGTAT
TTTTTTTTTTTTAGAGAAAATCCTCCAATATATAAATTAGGAATCATAGTTTCATGATTTTCTGTTACAC
CTAACTTTTTGTGTGGTGCCCTCCTCCTTGTCAATATTAATGTTAAAGTGCAATTCTTTTTCCTTATCAC
GTTGAGCCATTAGTATCAATTTGCTTACCTGTATTCCTTTACATCCTCCTTTTTCTCCTTCTTGATAAAT
GTATGTAGATTGCGTATATAGTTTCGTCTACCCTATGAACATATTCCATTTTGTAATTTCGTGTCGTTTC
TATTATGAATTTCATTTATAAAGTTTATGTACAAATATCATAAAAAAAGAGAATCTTTTTAAGCAAGGAT
TTTCTTAACTTCTTCGGCGACAGCATCACCGACTTCGGTGGTACTGTTGGAACCACCTAAATCACCAGTT
CTGATACCTGCATCCAAAACCTTTTTAACTGCATCTTCAATGGCCTTACCTTCTTCAGGCAAGTTCAATG
ACAATTTCAACATCATTGCAGCAGACAAGATAGTGGCGATAGGGTTGACCTTATTCTTTGGCAAATCTGG
AGCAGAACCGTGGCATGGTTCGTACAAACCAAATGCGGTGTTCTTGTCTGGCAAAGAGGCCAAGGACGCA
GATGGCAACAAACCCAAGGAACCTGGGATAACGGAGGCTTCATCGGAGATGATATCACCAAACATGTTGC
TGGTGATTATAATACCATTTAGGTGGGTTGGGTTCTTAACTAGGATCATGGCGGCAGAATCAATCAATTG
ATGTTGAACCTTCAATGTAGGAAATTCGTTCTTGATGGTTTCCTCCACAGTTTTTCTCCATAATCTTGAA
GAGGCCAAAACATTAGCTTTATCCAAGGACCAAATAGGCAATGGTGGCTCATGTTGTAGGGCCATGAAAG
CGGCCATTCTTGTGATTCTTTGCACTTCTGGAACGGTGTATTGTTCACTATCCCAAGCGACACCATCACC
ATCGTCTTCCTTTCTCTTACCAAAGTAAATACCTCCCACTAATTCTCTGACAACAACGAAGTCAGTACCT
TTAGCAAATTGTGGCTTGATTGGAGATAAGTCTAAAAGAGAGTCGGATGCAAAGTTACATGGTCTTAAGT
TGGCGTACAATTGAAGTTCTTTACGGATTTTTAGTAAACCTTGTTCAGGTCTAACACTACCTGTACCCCA
TTTAGGACCACCCACAGCACCTAACAAAACGGCATCAGCCTTCTTGGAGGCTTCCAGCGCCTCATCTGGA
AGTGGAACACCTGTAGCATCGATAGCAGCACCACCAATTAAATGATTTTCGAAATCGAACTTGACATTGG
AACGAACATCAGAAATAGCTTTAAGAACCTTAATGGCTTCGGCTGTGATTTCTTGACCAACGTGGTCACC
TGGCAAAACGACGATCTTCTTAGGGGCAGACATTAGAATGGTATATCCTTGAAATATATATATATATTGC
TGAAATGTAAAAGGTAAGAAAAGTTAGAAAGTAAGACGATTGCTAACCACCTATTGGAAAAAACAATAGG
TCCTTAAATAATATTGTCAACTTCAAGTATTGTGATGCAAGCATTTAGTCATGAACGCTTCTCTATTCTA
TATGAAAAGCCGGTTCCGGCGCTCTCACCTTTCCTTTTTCTCCCAATTTTTCAGTTGAAAAAGGTATATG
CGTCAGGCGACCTCTGAAATTAACAAAAAATTTCCAGTCATCGAATTTGATTCTGTGCGATAGCGCCCCT
GTGTGTTCTCGTTATGTTGAGGAAAAAAATAATGGTTGCTAAGAGATTCGAACTCTTGCATCTTACGATA
CCTGAGTATTCCCACAGTTCCTTACCACTCTTTTGTTACTCTATTGATCCAGCTCAGCAAAGGCAGTGTG
ATCTAAGATTCTATCTTCGCGATGTAGTAAAACTAGCTAGACCGAGAAAGAGACTAGAAATGCAAAAGGC
ACTTCTACAATGGCTGCCATCATTATTATCCGATGTGACGCTGCAGCTTCTCAATGATATTCGAATACGC
TTTGAGGAGATACAGCCTAATATCCGACAAACTGTTTTACAGATTTACGATCGTACTTGTTACCCATCAT
TGAATTTTGAACATCCGAACCTGGGAGTTTTCCCTGAAACAGATAGTATATTTGAACCTGTATAATAATA
TATAGTCTAGCGCTTTACGGAAGACAATGTATGTATTTCGGTTCCTGGAGAAACTATTGCATCTATTGCA
TAGGTAATCTTGCACGTCGCATCCCCGGTTCATTTTCTGCGTTTCCATCTTGCACTTCAATAGCATATCT
TTGTTAACGAAGCATCTGTGCTTCATTTTGTAGAACAAAAATGCAACGCGAGAGCGCTAATTTTTCAAAC
AAAGAATCTGAGCTGCATTTTTACAGAACAGAAATGCAACGCGAAAGCGCTATTTTACCAACGAAGAATC
TGTGCTTCATTTTTGTAAAACAAAAATGCAACGCGAGAGCGCTAATTTTTCAAACAAAGAATCTGAGCTG
CATTTTTACAGAACAGAAATGCAACGCGAGAGCGCTATTTTACCAACAAAGAATCTATACTTCTTTTTTG
TTCTACAAAAATGCATCCCGAGAGCGCTATTTTTCTAACAAAGCATCTTAGATTACTTTTTTTCTCCTTT
GTGCGCTCTATAATGCAGTCTCTTGATAACTTTTTGCACTGTAGGTCCGTTAAGGTTAGAAGAAGGCTAC
TTTGGTGTCTATTTTCTCTTCCATAAAAAAAGCCTGACTCCACTTCCCGCGTTTACTGATTACTAGCGAA
GCTGCGGGTGCATTTTTTCAAGATAAAGGCATCCCCGATTATATTCTATACCGATGTGGATTGCGCATAC
TTTGTGAACAGAAAGTGATAGCGTTGATGATTCTTCATTGGTCAGAAAATTATGAACGGTTTCTTCTATT
TTGTCTCTATATACTACGTATAGGAAATGTTTACATTTTCGTATTGTTTTCGATTCACTCTATGAATAGT
TCTTACTACAATTTTTTTGTCTAAAGAGTAATACTAGAGATAAACATAAAAAATGTAGAGGTCGAGTTTA
GATGCAAGTTCAAGGAGCGAAAGGTGGATGGGTAGGTTATATAGGGATATAGCACAGAGATATATAGCAA
AGAGATACTTTTGAGCAATGTTTGTGGAAGCGGTATTCGCAATATTTTAGTAGCTCGTTACAGTCCGGTG
CGTTTTTGGTTTTTTGAAAGTGCGTCTTCAGAGCGCTTTTGGTTTTCAAAAGCGCTCTGAAGTTCCTATA
CTTTCTAGAGAATAGGAACTTCGGAATAGGAACTTCAAAGCGTTTCCGAAAACGAGCGCTTCCGAAAATG
CAACGCGAGCTGCGCACATACAGCTCACTGTTCACGTCGCACCTATATCTGCGTGTTGCCTGTATATATA
TATACATGAGAAGAACGGCATAGTGCGTGTTTATGCTTAAATGCGTACTTATATGCGTCTATTTATGTAG
GATGAAAGGTAGTCTAGTACCTCCTGTGATATTATCCCATTCCATGCGGGGTATCGTATGCTTCCTTCAG
CACTACCCTTTAGCTGTTCTATATGCTGCCACTCCTCAATTGGATTAGTCTCATCCTTCAATGCTATCAT
TTCCTTTGATATTGGATCATATGCATAGTACCGAGAAACTAGTGCGAAGTAGTGATCAGGTATTGCTGTT
ATCTGATGAGTATACGTTGTCCTGGCCACGGCAGAAGCACGCTTATCGCTCCAATTTCCCACAACATTAG
TCAACTCCGTTAGGCCCTTCATTGAAAGAAATGAGGTCATCAAATGTCTTCCAATGTGAGATTTTGGGCC
ATTTTTTATAGCAAAGATTGAATAAGGCGCATTTTTCTTCAAAGCTCAGGTGGCACTTTTCGGGGAAATG
TGCGCGGAACCCCTATTTGTTTATTTTTCTAAATACATTCAAATATGTATCCGCTCATGAGACAATAACC
CTGATAAATGCTTCAATAATATTGAAAAAGGAAGAGTATGAGTATTCAACATTTCCGTGTCGCCCTTATT
CCCTTTTTTGCGGCATTTTGCCTTCCTGTTTTTGCTCACCCAGAAACGCTGGTGAAAGTAAAAGATGCTG
AAGATCAGTTGGGTGCACGAGTGGGTTACATCGAACTGGATCTCAACAGCGGTAAGATCCTTGAGAGTTT
TCGCCCCGAAGAACGTTTTCCAATGATGAGCACTTTTAAAGTTCTGCTATGTGGCGCGGTATTATCCCGT
GTTGACGCCGGGCAAGAGCAACTCGGTCGCCGCATACACTATTCTCAGAATGACTTGGTTGAGTACTCAC
CAGTCACAGAAAAGCATCTTACGGATGGCATGACAGTAAGAGAATTATGCAGTGCTGCCATAACCATGAG
TGATAACACTGCGGCCAACTTACTTCTGACAACGATCGGAGGACCGAAGGAGCTAACCGCTTTTTTGCAC
AACATGGGGGATCATGTAACTCGCCTTGATCGTTGGGAACCGGAGCTGAATGAAGCCATACCAAACGACG
AGCGTGACACCACGATGCCTGCAGCAATGGCAACAACGTTGCGCAAACTATTAACTGGCGAACTACTTAC
TCTAGCTTCCCGGCAACAATTAATAGACTGGATGGAGGCGGATAAAGTTGCAGGACCACTTCTGCGCTCG
GCCCTTCCGGCTGGCTGGTTTATTGCTGATAAATCTGGAGCCGGTGAGCGTGGGTCTCGCGGTATCATTG
CAGCACTGGGGCCAGATGGTAAGCCCTCCCGTATCGTAGTTATCTACACGACGGGGAGTCAGGCAACTAT
GGATGAACGAAATAGACAGATCGCTGAGATAGGTGCCTCACTGATTAAGCATTGGTAACTGTCAGACCAA
GTTTACTCATATATACTTTAGATTGATTTAAAACTTCATTTTTAATTTAAAAGGATCTAGGTGAAGATCC
TTTTTGATAATCTCATGACCAAAATCCCTTAACGTGAGTTTTCGTTCCACTGAGCGTCAGACCCCGTAGA
AAAGATCAAAGGATCTTCTTGAGATCCTTTTTTTCTGCGCGTAATCTGCTGCTTGCAAACAAAAAAACCA
CCGCTACCAGCGGTGGTTTGTTTGCCGGATCAAGAGCTACCAACTCTTTTTCCGAAGGTAACTGGCTTCA
GCAGAGCGCAGATACCAAATACTGTCCTTCTAGTGTAGCCGTAGTTAGGCCACCACTTCAAGAACTCTGT
AGCACCGCCTACATACCTCGCTCTGCTAATCCTGTTACCAGTGGCTGCTGCCAGTGGCGATAAGTCGTGT
CTTACCGGGTTGGACTCAAGACGATAGTTACCGGATAAGGCGCAGCGGTCGGGCTGAACGGGGGGTTCGT
GCACACAGCCCAGCTTGGAGCGAACGACCTACACCGAACTGAGATACCTACAGCGTGAGCTATGAGAAAG
CGCCACGCTTCCCGAAGGGAGAAAGGCGGACAGGTATCCGGTAAGCGGCAGGGTCGGAACAGGAGAGCGC
ACGAGGGAGCTTCCAGGGGGAAACGCCTGGTATCTTTATAGTCCTGTCGGGTTTCGCCACCTCTGACTTG
AGCGTCGATTTTTGTGATGCTCGTCAGGGGGGCGGAGCCTATGGAAAAACGCCAGCAACGCGGCCTTTTT
ACGGTTCCTGGCCTTTTGCTGGCCTTTTGCTCACATGTTCTTTCCTGCGTTATCCCCTGATTCTGTGGAT
AACCGTATTACCGCCTTTGAGTGAGCTGATACCGCTCGCCGCAGCCGAACGACCGAGCGCAGCGAGTCAG
TGAGCGAGGAAGCGGAAGAGCG
