>Addgene plasmid #99988 | pACT2-Esf1 | depositor partial sequence | sequence record 182739 | pACT2-AD
GCTTTGAAGAAAAATGCGCCTTATTCAATCTTTGCTATAAAAAATGGCCCAAAATCTCACATTGGAAGAC
ATTTGATGACCTCATTTCTTTCAATGAAGGGCCTAACGGAGTTGACTAATGTTGTGGGAAATTGGAGCGA
TAAGCGTGCTTCTGCCGTGGCCAGGACAACGTATACTCATCAGATAACAGCAATACCTGATCACTACTTC
GCACTAGTTTCTCGGTACTATGCATATGATCCAATATCAAAGGAAATGATAGCATTGAAGGATGAGACTA
ATCCAATTGAGGAGTGGCAGCATATAGAACAGCTAAAGGGTAGTGCTGAAGGAAGCATACGATACCCCGC
ATGGAATGGGATAATATCACAGGAGGTACTAGACTACCTTTCATCCTACATAAATAGACGCATATAAGTA
CGCATTTAAGCATAAACACGCACTATGCCGTTCTTCTCATGTATATATATATACAGGCAACACGCAGATA
TAGGTGCGACGTGAACAGTGAGCTGTATGTGCGCAGCTCGCGTTGCATTTTCGGAAGCGCTCGTTTTCGG
AAACGCTTTGAAGTTCCTATTCCGAAGTTCCTATTCTCTAGAAAGTATAGGAACTTCAGAGCGCTTTTGA
AAACCAAAAGCGCTCTGAAGACGCACTTTCAAAAAACCAAAAACGCACCGGACTGTAACGAGCTACTAAA
ATATTGCGAATACCGCTTCCACAAACATTGCTCAAAAGTATCTCTTTGCTATATATCTCTGTGCTATATC
CCTATATAACCTACCCATCCACCTTTCGCTCCTTGAACTTGCATCTAAACTCGACCTCTACATTTTTTAT
GTTTATCTCTAGTATTACTCTTTAGACAAAAAAATTGTAGTAAGAACTATTCATAGAGTGAATCGAAAAC
AATACGAAAATGTAAACATTTCCTATACGTAGTATATAGAGACAAAATAGAAGAAACCGTTCATAATTTT
CTGACCAATGAAGAATCATCAACGCTATCACTTTCTGTTCACAAAGTATGCGCAATCCACATCGGTATAG
AATATAATCGGGGATGCCTTTATCTTGAAAAAATGCACCCGCAGCTTCGCTAGTAATCAGTAAACGCGGG
AAGTGGAGTCAGGCTTTTTTTATGGAAGAGAAAATAGACACCAAAGTAGCCTTCTTCTAACCTTAACGGA
CCTACAGTGCAAAAAGTTATCAAGAGACTGCATTATAGAGCGCACAAAGGAGAAAAAAAGTAATCTAAGA
TGCTTTGTTAGAAAAATAGCGCTCTCGGGATGCATTTTTGTAGAACAAAAAAGAAGTATAGATTCTTTGT
TGGTAAAATAGCGCTCTCGCGTTGCATTTCTGTTCTGTAAAAATGCAGCTCAGATTCTTTGTTTGAAAAA
TTAGCGCTCTCGCGTTGCATTTTTGTTTTACAAAAATGAAGCACAGATTCTTCGTTGGTAAAATAGCGCT
TTCGCGTTGCATTTCTGTTCTGTAAAAATGCAGCTCAGATTCTTTGTTTGAAAAATTAGCGCTCTCGCGT
TGCATTTTTGTTCTACAAAATGAAGCACAGATGCTTCGTTAACAAAGATATGCTATTGAAGTGCAAGATG
GAAACGCAGAAAATGAACCGGGGATGCGACGTGCAAGATTACCTATGCAATAGATGCAATAGTTTCTCCA
GGAACCGAAATACATACATTGTCTTCCGTAAAGCGCTAGACTATATATTATTATACAGGTTCAAATATAC
TATCTGTTTCAGGGAAAACTCCCAGGTTCGGATGTTCAAAATTCAATGATGGGTAACAAGTACGATCGTA
AATCTGTAAAACAGTTTGTCGGATATTAGGCTGTATCTCCTCAAAGCGTATTCGAATATCATTGAGAAGC
TGCAGCGTCACATCGGATAATAATGATGGCAGCCATTGTAGAAGTGCCTTTTGCATTTCTAGTCTCTTTC
TCGGTCTAGCTAGTTTTACTACATCGCGAAGATAGAATCTTAGATCACACTGCCTTTGCTGAGCTGGATC
AATAGAGTAACAAAAGAGTGGTAAGGAACTGTGGGAATACTCAGGTATCGTAAGATGCAAGAGTTCGAAT
CTCTTAGCAACCATTATTTTTTTCCTCAACATAACGAGAACACACAGGGGCGCTATCGCACAGAATCAAA
TTCGATGACTGGAAATTTTTTGTTAATTTCAGAGGTCGCCTGACGCATATACCTTTTTCAACTGAAAAAT
TGGGAGAAAAAGGAAAGGTGAGAGGCCGGAACCGGCTTTTCATATAGAATAGAGAAGCGTTCATGACTAA
ATGCTTGCATCACAATACTTGAAGTTGACAATATTATTTAAGGACCTATTGTTTTTTCCAATAGGTGGTT
AGCAATCGTCTTACTTTCTAACTTTTCTTACCTTTTACATTTCAGCAATATATATATATATTTCAAGGAT
ATACCATTCTAATGTCTGCCCCTATGTCTGCCCCTAAGAAGATCGTCGTTTTGCCAGGTGACCACGTTGG
TCAAGAAATCACAGCCGAAGCCATTAAGGTTCTTAAAGCTATTTCTGATGTTCGTTCCAATGTCAAGTTC
GATTTCGAAAATCATTTAATTGGTGGTGCTGCTATCGATGCTACAGGTGTCCCACTTCCAGATGAGGCGC
TGGAAGCCTCCAAGAAGGTTGATGCCGTTTTGTTAGGTGCTGTGGGTGGTCCTAAATGGGGTACCGGTAG
TGTTAGACCTGAACAAGGTTTACTAAAAATCCGTAAAGAACTTCAATTGTACGCCAACTTAAGACCATGT
AACTTTGCATCCGACTCTCTTTTAGACTTATCTCCAATCAAGCCACAATTTGCTAAAGGTACTGACTTCG
TTGTTGTCAGAGAATTAGTGGGAGGTATTTACTTTGGTAAGAGAAAGGAAGACGATGGTGATGGTGTCGC
TTGGGATAGTGAACAATACACCGTTCCAGAAGTGCAAAGAATCACAAGAATGGCCGCTTTCATGGCCCTA
CAACATGAGCCACCATTGCCTATTTGGTCCTTGGATAAAGCTAATGTTTTGGCCTCTTCAAGATTATGGA
GAAAAACTGTGGAGGAAACCATCAAGAACGAATTTCCTACATTGAAGGTTCAACATCAATTGATTGATTC
TGCCGCCATGATCCTAGTTAAGAACCCAACCCACCTAAATGGTATTATAATCACCAGCAACATGTTTGGT
GATATCATCTCCGATGAAGCCTCCGTTATCCCAGGTTCCTTGGGTTTGTTGCCATCTGCGTCCTTGGCCT
CTTTGCCAGACAAGAACACCGCATTTGGTTTGTACGAACCATGCCACGGTTCTGCTCCAGATTTGCCAAA
GAATAAGGTTGACCCTATCGCCACTATCTTGTCTGCTGCAATGATGTTGAAATTGTCATTGAACTTGCCT
GAAGAAGGTAAGGCCATTGAAGATGCAGTTAAAAAGGTTTTGGATGCAGGTATCAGAACTGGTGATTTAG
GTGGTTCCAACAGTACCACCGAAGTCGGTGATGCTGTCGCCGAAGAAGTTAAGAAAATCCTTGCTTAAAA
AGATTCTCTTTTTTTATGATATTTGTACATAAACTTTATAAATGAAATTCATAATAGAAACGACACGAAA
TTACAAAATGGAATATGTTCATAGGGTAGACGAAACTATATACGCAATCTACATACATTTATCAAGAAGG
AGAAAAAGGAGGATAGTAAAGGAATACAGGTAAGCAAATTGATACTAATGGCTCAACGTGATAAGGAAAA
AGAATTGCACTTTAACATTAATATTGACAAGGAGGAGGGCACCACACAAAAAGTTAGGTGTAACAGAAAA
TCATGAAACTACGATTCCTAATTTGATATTGGAGGATTTTCTCTAAAAAAAAAAAAATACAACAAATAAA
AAACACTCAATGACCTGACCATTTGATGGAGTTTAAGTCAATACCTTCTTGAACCATTTCCCATAATGGT
GAAAGTTCCCTCAAGAATTTTACTCTGTCAGAAACGGCCTTAACGACGTAGTCGACCAATTCCGATCATA
TCAATAACCCTTAATATAACTTCGTATAATGTATGCTATCGAAGTTATTAGGTCTGAAGAGGAGTTTACG
TCCAGCCAAGCTAGCCTGGCTGCAGGTCGAGCGGCCGCGATCCGGAACCCTTAATATAACTTCGTATAAT
GTATGCTATACGAAGTTATTAGGTCCCTCGACCAATTCCGATCATATTCAATAACCCTTAATATAACTTC
GTATAATGTATGCTATACGAAGTTATTAGGTCTGAAGAGGAGTTTACGTCCGCTAGCTTGGCTGCAGGTC
GAGCGGCCGCGATCCGGAACCCTTAATATAACTTCGTATAATGTATGCTATACGAAGTTATTAGGTCCCT
CGCACATGCCGGTAGAGGTGTGGTCAATAAGAGCGACCTCATGCTATACCTGAGAAAGCAACCTGACCTA
CAGGAAAGAGTTACTCAAGAACAAGAATTTTCGTTTTAAAACCTAAGAGTCACTTTAAAATTTGTATACA
CTTATTTTTTTTATAACTTATTTAATAATAAAAATCATAAATCATAAGAAATTCGCTTATTTAGAAGTGT
CAACAACGTATCTACCAACGATTTGACCCTTTTCCATCTTTTCGTAAATTTCTGGCAAGGTAGACAAGCC
GACAACCTTGATTGGAGACTTGACCAAACCTCTGGCGAAGAAGTCCAAAGCTTCTGAATAAGCCCTCGTA
ATATATTTTCATGAAGAATTTAGGTCCAAAAAAAAGATGGGCATTAATTCTAGTCATTTAAAAAATTCTA
TAGATCAGAGGTTACATGGCCAAGATTGAAACTTAGAGGAGTATAGTTACATAAAAGAAGGCAAAACGAT
GTATAAATGAAAGAAATTGAGATGGTGCACGATGCACAGTTGAAGTGAACTTGCGGGGTTTTTCAGTATC
TACGATTCATAGATCTCTCGAGCTCGAATTCGGATCCCCGGGGCCTCCATGGCCATATGACCACCCAAGC
TAGCGTAATCTGGAACATCGTATGGGTAAGCCATACAGATCTCTTTTTTTGGGTTTGGTGGGGTATCTTC
ATCATCGAATAGATAGTTATATACATCATCCATTGTAGTGGTATTAAACATCCCTGTAGTGATTCCAAAC
GCGTTATACGCAGTTTGGTCCGTCCAACCAGGTGACAGTGGTTTTGAATTATTACCATCATCAATTTTAC
TAGCCGTGATTTCATTATTCATGAAGTTATCATGAACGTTAGAGGAGGCAATTGGTTGTGAAAGCGCTTG
AGAATTTGTTTGAGTTGTTATGAGGTTCGGACCGTTGCTACTGTTAGTGAAAGTGAAGGACAATGAGCTA
TCAGCAATATTCCCACTTTGATTAAAATTGGCGGCGGTACCCAATTCGACCTTTCTCTTCTTTTTTGGAG
GCTCGGGAATTAATTCCGCTTTATCCATCTTTGCAAAGCTTGGAGTTGATTGTATGCTTGGTATAGCTTG
AAATATTGTGCAGAAAAAGAAACAAGGAAGAAAGGGAACGAGAACAATGACGAGGAAACAAAAGATTAAT
AATTGCAGGTCTATTTATACTTGATAGCAAAGCGGCAAACTTTTTTTATTTCAAATTCAAGTAACTGGAA
GGAAGGCCGTATACCGTTGCTCATTAGAGAGTAGTGTGCGTGAATGAAGGAAGGAAAAAGTTTCGTGTGT
TCGAAGATACCCCTCATCAGCTCTGGAACAACGACATCTGTTGGTGCTGTCTTTGTCGTTAATTTTTTCC
TTTAGTGTCTTCCATCATTTTTTTTGTCATTGCGGATATGGTGAGACAACAACGGGGGAGAGAGAAAAGA
AAAAAAAAGAAAAGAAGTTGCTGCCTCGCGCGTTTCGGTGATGACGGTGAAAACCTCTGACACATGCAGC
TCCCGGAGACGGTCACAGCTTGTCTGTAAGCGGATGCCGGGAGCAGACAAGCCCGTCAGGGCGCGTCAGC
GGGTGTTGGCGGGTGTCGGGGCGCAGCCATGACCCAGTCACGTAGCGATAGCGGAGTGTATACTGGCTTA
ACTATGCGGCATCAGAGCAGATTGTACTGAGAGTGCACCATATGCGGTGTGAAATACCGCACAGATGCGT
AAGGAGAAAATACCGCATCAGGCGCTCTTCCGCTTCCTCGCTCACTGACTCGCTGCGCTCGGTCGTTCGG
CTGCGGCGAGCGGTATCAGCTCACTCAAAGGCGGTAATACGGTTATCCACAGAATCAGGGGATAACGCAG
GAAAGAACATGTGAGCAAAAGGCCAGCAAAAGGCCAGGAACCGTAAAAAGGCCGCGTTGCTGGCGTTTTT
CCATAGGCTCCGCCCCCCTGACGAGCATCACAAAAATCGACGCTCAAGTCAGAGGTGGCGAAACCCGACA
GGACTATAAAGATACCAGGCGTTTCCCCCTGGAAGCTCCCTCGTGCGCTCTCCTGTTCCGACCCTGCCGC
TTACCGGATACCTGTCCGCCTTTCTCCCTTCGGGAAGCGTGGCGCTTTCTCATAGCTCACGCTGTAGGTA
TCTCAGTTCGGTGTAGGTCGTTCGCTCCAAGCTGGGCTGTGTGCACGAACCCCCCGTTCAGCCCGACCGC
TGCGCCTTATCCGGTAACTATCGTCTTGAGTCCAACCCGGTAAGACACGACTTATCGCCACTGGCAGCAG
CCACTGGTAACAGGATTAGCAGAGCGAGGTATGTAGGCGGTGCTACAGAGTTCTTGAAGTGGTGGCCTAA
CTACGGCTACACTAGAAGGACAGTATTTGGTATCTGCGCTCTGCTGAAGCCAGTTACCTTCGGAAAAAGA
GTTGGTAGCTCTTGATCCGGCAAACAAACCACCGCTGGTAGCGGTGGTTTTTTTGTTTGCAAGCAGCAGA
TTACGCGCAGAAAAAAAGGATCTCAAGAAGATCCTTTGATCTTTTCTACGGGGTCTGACGCTCAGTGGAA
CGAAAACTCACGTTAAGGGATTTTGGTCATGAGATTATCAAAAAGGATCTTCACCTAGATCCTTTTAAAT
TAAAAATGAAGTTTTAAATCAATCTAAAGTATATATGAGTAAACTTGGTCTGACAGTTACCAATGCTTAA
TCAGTGAGGCACCTATCTCAGCGATCTGTCTATTTCGTTCATCCATAGTTGCCTGACTCCCCGTCGTGTA
GATAACTACGATACGGGAGGGCTTACCATCTGGCCCCAGTGCTGCAATGATACCGCGAGACCCACGCTCA
CCGGCTCCAGATTTATCAGCAATAAACCAGCCAGCCGGAAGGGCCGAGCGCAGAAGTGGTCCTGCAACTT
TATCCGCCTCCATCCAGTCTATTAATTGTTGCCGGGAAGCTAGAGTAAGTAGTTCGCCAGTTAATAGTTT
GCGCAACGTTGTTGCCATTGCTGCAGGCATCGTGGTGTCACGCTCGTCGTTTGGTATGGCTTCATTCAGC
TCCGGTTCCCAACGATCAAGGCGAGTTACATGATCCCCCATGTTGTGCAAAAAAGCGGTTAGCTCCTTCG
GTCCTCCGATCGTTGTCAGAAGTAAGTTGGCCGCAGTGTTATCACTCATGGTTATGGCAGCACTGCATAA
TTCTCTTACTGTCATGCCATCCGTAAGATGCTTTTCTGTGACTGGTGAGTACTCAACCAAGTCATTCTGA
GAATAGTGTATGCGGCGACCGAGTTGCTCTTGCCCGGCGTCAACACGGGATAATACCGCGCCACATAGCA
GAACTTTAAAAGTGCTCATCATTGGAAAACGTTCTTCGGGGCGAAAACTCTCAAGGATCTTACCGCTGTT
GAGATCCAGTTCGATGTAACCCACTCGTGCACCCAACTGATCTTCAGCATCTTTTACTTTCACCAGCGTT
TCTGGGTGAGCAAAAACAGGAAGGCAAAATGCCGCAAAAAAGGGAATAAGGGCGACACGGAAATGTTGAA
TACTCATACTCTTCCTTTTTCAATATTATTGAAGCATTTATCAGGGTTATTGTCTCATGAGCGGATACAT
ATTTGAATGTATTTAGAAAAATAAACAAATAGGGGTTCCGCGCACATTTCCCCGAAAAGTGCCACCT
